>Addgene plasmid #83813 | recoverin2a | addgene full sequence | sequence record 171537 | Addgene NGS Result
GAAGAGGCCCGCACCGATCGCCCTTCCCAACAGTTGCGCAGCCTGAATGGCGAATGG
[124 nt withheld, positions 58-181]
C
[91 nt withheld, positions 183-273]
A
[49 nt withheld, positions 275-323]
CCTTTGACGTTGGAGTCCACGTTCTTT
[37 nt withheld, positions 351-387]
ACCCTATCTCGGTCTATTCTTTTGATTTATAAGGGATTTTGCCGATTTCGGCCTATTGGTTAAAAAATGA
GCTGATTTAACAAAAATTTAACGCGAATTTTAACAAAATTCAGGGCGCAAGGGCTGCTAAAGGAAGCGGA
ACACGTAGAAAGCCAGTCCGCAGAAACGGTGCTGACCCCGGATGAATGTCAGCTACTGGGCTATCTGGAC
AAGGGAAAACGCAAGCGCAAAGAGAAAGCAGGTAGCTTGCAGTGGGCTTACATGGCGATAGCTAGACTGG
GCGGTTTTATGGACAGCAAGCGAACCGGAATTGCCAGCTGGGGCGCCCTCTGGTAAGGTTGGGAAGCCCT
GCAAAGTAAACTGGATGGCTTTCTTGCCGCCAAGGATCTGATGGCGCAGGGGATCAAGATCTGATCAAGA
GACAGGATGAGGATCGTTTCGCATGATTGAACAAGATGGATTGCACGCAGGTTCTCCGGCCGCTTGGGTG
GAGAGGCTATTCGGCTATGACTGGGCACAACAGACAATCGGCTGCTCTGATGCCGCCGTGTTCCGGCTGT
CAGCGCAGGGGCGCCCGGTTCTTTTTGTCAAGACCGACCTGTCCGGTGCCCTGAATGAACTGCAGGACGA
GGCAGCGCGGCTATCGTGGCTGGCCACGACGGGCGTTCCTTGCGCAGCTGTGCTCGACGTTGTCACTGAA
GCGGGAAGGGACTGGCTGCTATTGGGCGAAGTGCCGGGGCAGGATCTCCTGTCATCCCACCTTGCTCCTG
CCGAGAAAGTATCCATCATGGCTGATGCAATGCGGCGGCTGCATACGCTTGATCCGGCTACCTGCCCATT
CGACCACCAAGCGAAACATCGCATCGAGCGAGCACGTACTCGGATGGAAGCCGGTCTTGTCGATCAGGAT
GATCTGGACGAAGAGCATCAGGGGCTCGCGCCAGCCGAACTGTTCGCCAGGCTCAAGGCGCGCATGCCCG
ACGGCGAGGATCTCGTCGTGACCCATGGCGATGCCTGCTTGCCGAATATCATGGTGGAAAATGGCCGCTT
TTCTGGATTCATCGACTGTGGCCGGCTGGGTGTGGCGGACCGCTATCAGGACATAGCGTTGGCTACCCGT
GATATTGCTGAAGAGCTTGGCGGCGAATGGGCTGACCGCTTCCTCGTGCTTTACGGTATCGCCGCTCCCG
ATTCGCAGCGCATCGCCTTCTATCGCCTTCTTGACGAGTTCTTCTGAATTGAAAAAGGAAGAGTATGAGT
ATTCAACATTTCCGTGTCGCCCTTATTCCCTTTTTTGCGGCATTTTGCCTTCCTGTTTTTGCTCACCCAG
AAACGCTGGTGAAAGTAAAAGATGCTGAAGATCAGTTGGGTGCACGAGTGGGTTACATCGAACTGGATCT
CAACAGCGGTAAGATCCTTGAGAGTTTTCGCCCCGAAGAACGTTTTCCAATGATGAGCACTTTTAAAGTT
CTGCTATGTGGCGCGGTATTATCCCGTATTGACGCCGGGCAAGAGCAACTCGGTCGCCGCATACACTATT
CTCAGAATGACTTGGTTGAGTACTCACCAGTCACAGAAAAGCATCTTACGGATGGCATGACAGTAAGAGA
ATTATGCAGTGCTGCCATAACCATGAGTGATAACACTGCGGCCAACTTACTTCTGACAACGATCGGAGGA
CCGAAGGAGCTAACCGCTTTTTTGCACAACATGGGGGATCATGTAACTCGCCTTGATCGTTGGGAACCGG
AGCTGAATGAAGCCATACCAAACGACGAGCGTGACACCACGATGCCTGTAGCAATGGCAACAACGTTGCG
CAAACTATTAACTGGCGAACTACTTACTCTAGCTTCCCGGCAACAATTAATAGACTGGATGGAGGCGGAT
AAAGTTGCAGGACCACTTCTGCGCTCGGCCCTTCCGGCTGGCTGGTTTATTGCTGATAAATCTGGAGCCG
GTGAGCGTGGGTCTCGCGGTATCATTGCAGCACTGGGGCCAGATGGTAAGCCCTCCCGTATCGTAGTTAT
CTACACGACGGGGAGTCAGGCAACTATGGATGAACGAAATAGACAGATCGCTGAGATAGGTGCCTCACTG
ATTAAGCATTGGTAACTGTCAGACCAAGTTTACTCATATATACTTTAGATTGATTTAAAACTTCATTTTT
AATTTAAAAGGATCTAGGTGAAGATCCTTTTTGATAATCTCATGACCAAAATCCCTTAACGTGAGTTTTC
GTTCCACTGAGCGTCAGACCCCGTAGAAAAGATCAAAGGATCTTCTTGAGATCCTTTTTTTCTGCGCGTA
ATCTGCTGCTTGCAAACAAAAAAACCACCGCTACCAGCGGTGGTTTGTTTGCCGGATCAAGAGCTACCAA
CTCTTTTTCCGAAGGTAACTGGCTTCAGCAGAGCGCAGATACCAAATACTGTTCTTCTAGTGTAGCCGTA
GTTAGGCCACCACTTCAAGAACTCTGTAGCACCGCCTACATACCTCGCTCTGCTAATCCTGTTACCAGTG
GCTGCTGCCAGTGGCGATAAGTCGTGTCTTACCGGGTTGGACTCAAGACGATAGTTACCGGATAAGGCGC
AGCGGTCGGGCTGAACGGGGGGTTCGTGCACACAGCCCAGCTTGGAGCGAACGACCTACACCGAACTGAG
ATACCTACAGCGTGAGCTATGAGAAAGCGCCACGCTTCCCGAAGGGAGAAAGGCGGACAGGTATCCGGTA
AGCGGCAGGGTCGGAACAGGAGAGCGCACGAGGGAGCTTCCAGGGGGAAACGCCTGGTATCTTTATAGTC
CTGTCGGGTTTCGCCACCTCTGACTTGAGCGTCGATTTTTGTGATGCTCGTCAGGGGGGCGGAGCCTATG
GAAAAACGCCAGCAACGCGGCCTTTTTACGGTTCCTGGCCTTTTGCTGGCCTTTTGCTCACATGTTCTTT
CCTGCGTTATCCCCTGATTCTGTGGATAACCGTATTACCGCCTTTGAGTGAGCTGATACCGCTCGCCGCA
GCCGAACGACCGAGCGCAGCGAGTCAGTGAGCGAGGAAGCGGAAGAGCGCCCAATACGCAAACCGCCTCT
CCCCGCGCGTTGGCCGATTCATTAATGCAGCTGGCACGACAGGTTTCCCGACTGGAAAGCGGGCAGTGAG
CGCAACGCAATTAATGTGAGTTAGCTCACTCATTAGGCACCCCAGGCTTTACACTTTATGCTTCCGGCTC
GTATGTTGTGTGGAATTGTGAGCGGATAACAATTTCACACAGGAAACAGCTATGACCATGATTACGCCAA
GCTATTTAGGTGACACTATAGAATACTCAAGCTATGCATCAAGCTTGGTACCGAGCTCGGATCCACTAGT
AACGGCCGCCAGTGTGCTGGAATTCGCCCTTTTTTTTTTGCGGCCGCTTATTTCTTCTGGTGCTCGAACT
GAATAAGGTGGATAGCGTCTTCATTCTCCAGAATACCTTGAATAAACTCGCCCTCAGCCAATCGCTCGTT
ATCCTTTTTATTGAAGTACGACCACAGTTTGTCTGCTCTCTTTTCAGGAGTGTTCTCATCGGCTGGCAGA
CTTTCTTGGTCCTCTTTGGGAATCAGCTTAAAGATAGCCTGGCAGATTTCTGCAACTTCTGACTTGGTTA
TGTAGCCATTTTTGTCGACATCGAAAAGTGAGAAGGCCCACTCCAGCTTGCGCTCCGTCTTTCCGGTTGA
TGTCATATGTAGAGCGATAATGTATTCCTTGAAATCCAGCGTTCCGTCATCATTGGTGTCAAAGGAGCGG
AAGACGTGCTGGGCGTATGAGGTGGTGTCACATTCCGGAAAAAAACGTTCGTAGATCTTTTTAAACTCTT
CAGGTGTGATACGGCCAGACGGACACTGCTTCTGGAAGTTCTCGTACCACTGCGACAGTTCGTTCTCTGA
GAATTTGGTGTTGAGTTTGAGATCCTCCAGGATCTCCTTGGACATAGCACTGCTTTTGGCATTCCCCATA
GCTAGCTTTTTAAGGGCGAATTCTGCAGATATCCATCACACTGGCGGCCGCTCGAGCATGCATCTAGAGG
GCCCAATTCGCCCTATAGTGAGTCGTATTACAATTCACTGGCCGTCGTTTTACAACGTCGTGACTGGGAA
AACCCTGGCGTTACCCAACTTAATCGCCTTGCAGCACATCCCCCTTTCGCCAGCTGGCGTAATAGC
Features (pLannotate 1.2.2; 14 found; start..end, strand, type, name):
     58..486     +  rep_origin     f1 ori (sequence partly withheld): f1 bacteriophage origin of replication; arrow indicates direction of (+) strand synthesis
    499..798     +  CDS            tnpA (fragment): TN5P_ECOLX - Also known as tnp. Experimental evidence at protein level: Swiss-Prot protein existence level 1. Mediates transposition of transposon Tn5 by a 'cut and paste' mechanism. First, the monomeric transposase binds the 19 bp inverted DNA repeats flanking the transposon. Then, dimerization of the DNA- bound transposase creates a synaptic DNA complex. After nicking of the first DNA strand, excision of the transposon proceeds through a series of intermediates. The transposase then mediates the insertion of the transposon at a new site by strand transfer. The activity of the wild- type tran
    830..1621    +  CDS            neo: KKA2_KLEPN - Also known as kan, nptII. Experimental evidence at protein level: Swiss-Prot protein existence level 1. Resistance to kanamycin, neomycin, paromomycin, ribostamycin, butirosin and gentamicin B. From Klebsiella pneumoniae.
   1625..1641    +  promoter       AmpR promoter (fragment): bla
   1642..2502    +  CDS            AmpR: β-lactamase; bla; confers resistance to ampicillin, carbenicillin, and related antibiotics
   2673..3261    +  rep_origin     ori: high-copy-number ColE1/pMB1/pBR322/pUC origin of replication
   3444..3536    +  CDS            lacI (fragment): lac repressor; lacI; The lac repressor binds to the lac operator to inhibit transcription in E. coli. This inhibition can be relieved by adding lactose or isopropyl-β-D-thiogalactopyranoside (IPTG).
   3549..3570    +  protein_bind   CAP binding site: CAP binding activates transcription in the presence of cAMP. E. coli catabolite activator protein
   3585..3615    +  promoter       lac promoter: promoter for the E. coli lac operon
   3623..3639    +  protein_bind   lac operator: The lac repressor binds to the lac operator to inhibit transcription in E. coli. This inhibition can be relieved by adding lactose or isopropyl-β-D-thiogalactopyranoside (IPTG). lac repressor encoded by lacI
   3681..3699    +  promoter       SP6 promoter: promoter for bacteriophage SP6 RNA polymerase
   3801..4376    -  CDS            RCVRN: RECO_BOVIN - Also known as RCV1. Experimental evidence at protein level: Swiss-Prot protein existence level 1. Acts as a calcium sensor and regulates phototransduction of cone and rod photoreceptor cells (PubMed:1672047, PubMed:1672637). Modulates light sensitivity of cone photoreceptor in dark and dim conditions (By similarity). In response to high Ca(2+) levels induced by low light levels, prolongs RHO/rhodopsin activation in rod photoreceptor cells by binding to and inhibiting GRK1-mediated phosphorylation of RHO/rhodopsin (PubMed:1672047, PubMed:1672637, PubMed:8392055, PubMed:16675451, Pu
   4459..4477    -  promoter       T7 promoter: promoter for bacteriophage T7 RNA polymerase
   4480..54      +  CDS            lacZα (fragment) (across the origin): LacZα fragment of β-galactosidase; lacZ fragment
