[The description below was written by a language model from this plasmid's Addgene catalogue record and pLannotate feature annotations shown in this document.]
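Description:
recoverin2a is a pCRII-TOPO-based bacterial plasmid carrying a zebrafish (Danio rerio) recoverin2a sequence (gene rcvrn2), a 582 bp insert introduced by TOPO cloning. The catalogue lists a total size of about 4.56 kb, and the sequenced record is slightly longer at roughly 4.58 kb. The backbone replicates in E. coli from a high-copy ColE1/pUC-type origin and also carries an f1 phage origin for single-stranded DNA production. Both a β-lactamase gene (ampicillin resistance, the selection listed in the record) and a Tn5-derived neo/nptII gene (kanamycin resistance) are present, the latter preceded by a remnant of the Tn5 transposase sequence.

The insert sits in the cloning site that interrupts the lacZα fragment, downstream of the lac promoter, operator and CAP binding site, and is flanked by opposing SP6 and T7 bacteriophage promoters. The annotation detects a roughly 576 bp coding region homologous to bovine recoverin, a calcium sensor that regulates phototransduction in photoreceptors. It lies on the minus strand, in the same orientation as the T7 promoter. T7 polymerase would therefore be expected to produce sense transcript and SP6 polymerase antisense transcript, while the insert is reversed relative to the lac promoter. No epitope tags, reporters or eukaryotic regulatory elements are annotated.

The stated purpose is to express zebrafish recoverin2a, and the vector type is given as bacterial expression. The architecture is that of a cloning and in vitro transcription vector, suited to making RNA such as riboprobes from the flanking phage promoters, though the record does not specify this use. The associated study concerns recoverin and recovery of the cone photoresponse.
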