Addgene plasmid #83813: recoverin2a
Purpose: express zebrafish recoverin2a
Depositing lab: Stephan Neuhauss. Depositing organization: University of Zurich. Publication: Recoverin depletion accelerates cone photoresponse recovery. Zang J, Keim J, Kastenhuber E, Gesemann M, Neuhauss SC. Open Biol. 2015 Aug;5(8). pii: 150086. doi: 10.1098/rsob.150086. PubMed 26246494.
Backbone
  Vector backbone: pCRII-TOPO
  Backbone manufacturer: invitrogen
  Backbone size w/o insert (bp): 3973
  Total vector size (bp): 4555
  Vector type: Bacterial Expression
Growth in bacteria
  Bacterial resistance: Ampicillin, 100 μg/mL
  Growth temperature: 37°C
  Growth strain: DH5alpha
  Copy number: High Copy
Gene/Insert
  Gene/Insert name: recoverin2a
  Species: D. rerio (zebrafish)
  Insert size (bp): 582
  GenBank ID: KT325592
  Entrez Gene: rcvrn2 (a.k.a. fk53a03, rcv1, rcv2a, wu:fk53a03, zgc:73121)
  Cloning method: TOPO Cloning
  Sequencing primers: 5′ CAACATCTTTCTGAGCCC; 3′ ATAGCGTCTTCATTCTCC
Terms and licenses: Academic/Nonprofit Terms; Industry Terms: Not Available to Industry
How to cite: recoverin2a was a gift from Stephan Neuhauss (Addgene plasmid # 83813 ; http://n2t.net/addgene:83813 ; RRID:Addgene_83813)
