>Addgene plasmid #83813 | recoverin2a | depositor partial sequence | sequence record 160137 | recoverin2a sequence 582 bps
ATGGGGAATGCCAAAAGCAGTGCTATGTCCAAGGAGATCCTGGAGGATCTCAAACTCAACACCAAATTCT
CAGAGAACGAACTGTCGCAGTGGTACGAGAACTTCCAGAAGCAGTGTCCGTCTGGCCGTATCACACCTGA
AGAGTTTAAAAAGATCTACGAACGTTTTTTTCCGGAATGTGACACCACCTCATACGCCCAGCACGTCTTC
CGCTCCTTTGACACCAATGATGACGGAACGCTGGATTTCAAGGAATACATTATCGCTCTACATATGACAT
CAACCGGAAAGACGGAGCGCAAGCTGGAGTGGGCCTTCTCACTTTTCGATGTCGACAAAAATGGCTACAT
AACCAAGTCAGAAGTTGCAGAAATCTGCCAGGCTATCTTTAAGCTGATTCCCAAAGAGGACCAAGAAAGT
CTGCCAGCCGATGAGAACACTCCTGAAAAGAGAGCAGACAAACTGTGGTCGTACTTCAATAAAAAGGATA
ACGAGCGATTGGCTGAGGGCGAGTTTATTCAAGGTATTCTGGAGAATGAAGACGCTATCCACCTTATTCA
GTTCGAGCACCAGAAGAAATAA
